Addgene plasmid #44011: pInducer10-mir-RUP-PheS
Purpose: Lentiviral shRNA vector (pGIPz based) for inducible knockdown
Depositing lab: Stephen Elledge. Depositing organization: Harvard Medical School. Publication: The pINDUCER lentiviral toolkit for inducible RNA interference in vitro and in vivo. Meerbrey KL, Hu G, Kessler JD, Roarty K, Li MZ, Fang JE, Herschkowitz JI, Burrows AE, Ciccia A, Sun T, Schmitt EM, Bernardi RJ, Fu X, Bland CS, Cooper TA, Schiff R, Rosen JM, Westbrook TF, Elledge SJ. Proc Natl Acad Sci U S A. 2011 Mar 1;108(9):3665-70. doi: 10.1073/pnas.1019736108. Epub 2011 Feb 9. PubMed 21307310.
Backbone
  Vector backbone: pGIPZ
  Backbone manufacturer: Open Biosystems
  Backbone size w/o insert (bp): 13167
  Total vector size (bp): 14567
  Vector type: Mammalian Expression, Lentiviral
  Selectable markers: Puromycin
Growth in bacteria
  Bacterial resistance: Ampicillin, 100 μg/mL
  Growth temperature: 37°C
  Growth strain: DH5alpha
  Copy number: Unknown
Gene/Insert
  Gene/Insert name: PheS Gly294 (alt name: PheS)
  Species: E. coli
  Promoter: TRE2
  Tag / fusion protein: RFP (N terminal on backbone)
  Cloning method: Restriction Enzyme; 5′ cloning site MluI (unknown if destroyed); 3′ cloning site BamHI (unknown if destroyed)
  Sequencing primers: 5′ LNCX_primer
Terms and licenses: Academic/Nonprofit Terms; Industry Terms: Not Available to Industry
How to cite: pInducer10-mir-RUP-PheS was a gift from Stephen Elledge (Addgene plasmid # 44011 ; http://n2t.net/addgene:44011 ; RRID:Addgene_44011)
