[The description below was written by a language model from this plasmid's Addgene catalogue record, the feature table of its GenBank file and pLannotate feature annotations shown in this document.]
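Description:
pInducer10-mir-RUP-PheS is a pGIPZ-derived, self-inactivating HIV-1 lentiviral vector of about 14.5 kb for doxycycline-inducible, microRNA-based shRNA knockdown in mammalian cells. It is propagated in E. coli through a high-copy ColE1/pUC origin with ampicillin resistance. The backbone also carries an f1 origin and an EM7-driven bleomycin/Zeocin resistance gene. The viral portion contains a truncated 5' LTR, the Ψ packaging signal, RRE, cPPT/CTS, WPRE and a ΔU3 3' LTR. These elements allow the genome to be packaged, exported from the nucleus in a Rev-dependent manner, and integrated without leaving an active viral promoter.

Two expression units sit between the LTRs. The inducible unit pairs a tetracycline response element with a minimal CMV promoter (catalogued as TRE2). It drives TurboRFP followed by 5' and 3' miR-30a flanking sequences, so red fluorescence reports transcription of the same RNA that carries the hairpin. In this version the hairpin position is occupied by an E. coli pheS cassette (PheS Gly294), along with a short pheT fragment, cloned between MluI and BamHI. The record does not state its role. Mutant pheS is generally used as a bacterial counter-selectable stuffer, which would let clones that have replaced it with an shRNA be enriched. As deposited, the plasmid therefore appears to be an empty recipient vector rather than one targeting a gene.

The constitutive unit uses the human UbC promoter to express rtTA3, linked by an EMCV IRES to puromycin N-acetyltransferase. This supplies both the doxycycline-dependent transactivator and selection of transduced cells from a single virus. A loxP site and a partial loxP fragment flank rtTA3. The two short GenBank records cover only the TurboRFP/5' miR-30a and PuroR/WPRE regions and agree with the full-sequence annotation.
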