Features (pLannotate 1.2.2; 43 found; start..end, strand, type, name):
     15..285     -  protein_bind   tetracycline response element: contains seven copies of the tetracycline operator tetO tetracycline repressor TetR
    355..402     +  promoter       EM7 promoter: synthetic bacterial promoter&nbsp
    422..796     +  CDS            BleoR: antibiotic-binding protein; Sh ble from Streptoalloteichus hindustanus; confers resistance to bleomycin, phleomycin, and Zeocin™
    861..978     -  misc_feature   cPPT/CTS: central polypurine tract and central termination sequence of HIV-1
   1028..1128    -  CDS            Rev (fragment): human immunodeficiency virus 1 (HIV-1) Rev protein; rev; enhances nuclear export of unspliced and incompletely spliced viral mRNAs
   1505..1738    -  misc_feature   RRE: The Rev response element (RRE) of HIV-1 allows for Rev-dependent mRNA export from the nucleus to the cytoplasm.
   1913..2251    -  CDS            HIV-1 gag (fragment): gag protein from human immunodeficiency virus 1; gag
   2235..2360    -  misc_feature   HIV-1 Ψ: packaging signal of human immunodeficiency virus type 1
   2407..2664    -  LTR            5' LTR (truncated): truncated 5' long terminal repeat (LTR) from HIV-1
   2712..3041    -  CDS            nef (fragment): NEF_HV1BR - Experimental evidence at protein level: Swiss-Prot protein existence level 1. Extracellular Nef protein targets CD4(+) T-lymphocytes for apoptosis by interacting with CXCR4 surface receptors (PubMed:14990729). From Human immunodeficiency virus type 1 group M subtype B (isolate BRU/LAI) (HIV-1).
   3208..3342    -  polyA_signal   SV40 poly(A) signal: SV40 polyadenylation signal
   3390..3494    +  promoter       AmpR promoter: bla
   3495..4355    +  CDS            AmpR: β-lactamase; bla; confers resistance to ampicillin, carbenicillin, and related antibiotics
   4526..5114    +  rep_origin     ori: high-copy-number ColE1/pMB1/pBR322/pUC origin of replication
   5297..5389    +  CDS            lacI (fragment): lac repressor; lacI; The lac repressor binds to the lac operator to inhibit transcription in E. coli. This inhibition can be relieved by adding lactose or isopropyl-β-D-thiogalactopyranoside (IPTG).
   5402..5423    +  protein_bind   CAP binding site: CAP binding activates transcription in the presence of cAMP. E. coli catabolite activator protein
   5438..5468    +  promoter       lac promoter: promoter for the E. coli lac operon
   5472..5494    +  protein_bind   lac operator (fragment): The lac repressor binds to the lac operator to inhibit transcription in E. coli. This inhibition can be relieved by adding lactose or isopropyl-β-D-thiogalactopyranoside (IPTG). lac repressor encoded by lacI
   5605..5686    -  polyA_signal   SV40 poly(A) signal: SV40 polyadenylation signal
   5681..5806    -  CDS            ble (fragment): BLE_KLEPN - Experimental evidence at protein level: Swiss-Prot protein existence level 1. Binding protein with a strong affinity to the bleomycin family of antibiotics. Binds to CL990; an antimitotic-antibiotic compound. From Klebsiella pneumoniae.
   5816..6432    -  CDS            HygR (fragment): aminoglycoside phosphotransferase from E. coli confers resistance to hygromycin
   6509..6838    -  promoter       SV40 promoter: SV40 enhancer and early promoter
   6852..7280    -  rep_origin     f1 ori (sequence partly withheld): f1 bacteriophage origin of replication; arrow indicates direction of (+) strand synthesis
   7301..7322    -  promoter       SV40 promoter (fragment): SV40 enhancer and early promoter
   7326..7550    -  polyA_signal   bGH poly(A) signal: bovine growth hormone polyadenylation signal
   7657..7890    -  LTR            3' LTR (ΔU3): self-inactivating 3' long terminal repeat (LTR) from HIV-1
   7892..8080    -  CDS            nef (fragment): NEF_HV1Z2 - Experimental evidence at protein level: Swiss-Prot protein existence level 1. Extracellular Nef protein targets CD4(+) T-lymphocytes for apoptosis by interacting with CXCR4 surface receptors. From Human immunodeficiency virus type 1 group M subtype D (isolate Z2/CDC-Z34) (HIV-1).
   8097..8685    -  misc_feature   WPRE: woodchuck hepatitis virus posttranscriptional regulatory element
   8707..9303    -  CDS            PuroR: puromycin N-acetyltransferase; pac from Streptomyces alboniger; confers resistance to puromycin
   9312..9884    -  misc_feature   IRES: internal ribosome entry site (IRES) of the encephalomyocarditis virus (EMCV)
   9902..9932    -  protein_bind   loxP (fragment): Cre-mediated recombination occurs in the 8-bp core sequence (GCATACAT). Cre recombinase
   9942..10052   -  CDS            VP48: 3 tandem repeats of the minimal activation domain of herpes simplex virus VP16 (Cheng et al., 2013)
   9982..10679   -  CDS            rtTA3 (fragment): reverse tetracycline transactivator 3 activates expression from Tet-responsive promoters in the presence of doxycycline
  10686..10719   +  protein_bind   loxP: Cre-mediated recombination occurs in the 8-bp core sequence (GCATACAT). Cre recombinase
  10726..11937   -  promoter       UbC promoter: human ubiquitin C promoter
  11988..12100   -  ncRNA          3' miR-30a: sequence downstream of the 71-nt precursor of the human miR-30a microRNA (Zeng et al., 2002) miRNA
  12282..13262   +  CDS            pheS: SYFA_ECOLI - Experimental evidence at protein level: Swiss-Prot protein existence level 1. From Escherichia coli (strain K12).
  13280..13381   +  CDS            pheT (fragment): SYFB_ECOLI - Experimental evidence at protein level: Swiss-Prot protein existence level 1. From Escherichia coli (strain K12).
  13491..13519   +  misc_feature   MCS (fragment): pBluescript multiple cloning site
  13518..13611   -  ncRNA          5' miR-30a: sequence upstream of the 71-nt precursor of the human miR-30a microRNA (Zeng et al., 2002) miRNA
  13662..14357   -  CDS            TurboRFP: red fluorescent protein from Entacmaea quadricolor mammalian codon-optimized
  14454..14492   -  promoter       minimal CMV promoter: human cytomegalovirus (CMV) immediate early promoter
  14497..4       -  misc_feature   MCS (fragment) (across the origin): pUC18/19 multiple cloning site
>Addgene plasmid #44011 | pInducer10-mir-RUP-PheS | addgene full sequence | sequence record 352795 | Addgene NGS Result
TCGACTTTCACTTTTCTCTATCACTGATAGGGAGTGGTAAACTCGACTTTCACTTTTCTCTATCACTGAT
AGGGAGTGGTAAACTCGACTTTCACTTTTCTCTATCACTGATAGGGAGTGGTAAACTCGACTTTCACTTT
TCTCTATCACTGATAGGGAGTGGTAAACTCGACTTTCACTTTTCTCTATCACTGATAGGGAGTGGTAAAC
TCGACTTTCACTTTTCTCTATCACTGATAGGGAGTGGTAAACTCGACTTTCACTTTTCTCTATCACTGAT
AGGGAGTGGTAAAGGATCCAGTCGACTGAATTGGTTCCTTTAAGCTAGCCTAGAACCTCGGACCTGCAGC
ACGTGTTGACAATTAATCATCGGCATAGTATATCGGCATAGTATAATACGACTCACTATAGGAGGGCCAC
CATGGCCAAGTTGACCAGTGCCGTTCCGGTGCTCACCGCGCGCGACGTCGCCGGAGCGGTCGAGTTCTGG
ACCGACCGGCTCGGGTTCTCCCGGGACTTCGTGGAGGACGACTTCGCCGGTGTGGTCCGGGACGACGTGA
CCCTGTTCATCAGCGCGGTCCAGGACCAGGTGGTGCCGGACAACACCCTGGCCTGGGTGTGGGTGCGCGG
CCTGGACGAGCTGTACGCCGAGTGGTCGGAGGTCGTGTCCACGAACTTCCGGGACGCCTCCGGGCCGGCC
ATGACCGAGATCGGCGAGCAGCCGTGGGGGCGGGAGTTCGCCCTGCGCGACCCGGCCGGCAACTGCGTGC
ACTTCGTGGCCGAGGAGCAGGACTGATTCCGGACTAGAGCGGGCCCGGTACTAACCAAACTGGATCTCTG
CTGTCCCTGTAATAAACCCGAAAATTTTGAATTTTTGTAATTTGTTTTTGTAATTCTTTAGTTTGTATGT
CTGTTGCTATTATGTCTACTATTCTTTCCCCTGCACTGTACCCCCCAATCCCCCCTTTTCTTTTAAAATT
GTGGATGAATACTGCCATTTGTCTGCAGAATTGGCGCACGCAGTGCCGATCCGTTCACTAATCGAATGGA
TCTGTCTCTGTCTCTCTCTCCACCTTCTTCTTCTATTCCTTCGGGCCTGTCGGGTCCCCTCGGGGTTGGG
AGGTGGGTCTGAAACGATAATGGTGAATATCCCTGCCTAACTCTATTCACTATAGAAAGTACAGCAAAAA
CTATTCTTAAACCTACCAAGCCTCCTACTATCATTATGAATAATTTTATATACCACAGCCAATTTGTTAT
GTTAAACCAATTCCACAAACTTGCCCATTTATCTAATTCCAATAATTCTTGTTCATTCTTTTCTTGCTGG
TTTTGCGATTCTTCAATTAAGGAGTGTATTAAGCTTGTGTAATTGTTAATTTCTCTGTCCCACTCCATCC
AGGTCGTGTGATTCCAAATCTGTTCCAGAGATTTATTACTCCAACTAGCATTCCAAGGCACAGCAGTGGT
GCAAATGAGTTTTCCAGAGCAACCCCAAATCCCCAGGAGCTGTTGATCCTTTAGGTATCTTTCCACAGCC
AGGATTCTTGCCTGGAGCTGCTTGATGCCCCAGACTGTGAGTTGCAACAGATGCTGTTGCGCCTCAATAG
CCCTCAGCAAATTGTTCTGCTGCTGCACTATACCAGACAATAATTGTCTGGCCTGTACCGTCAGCGTCAT
TGACGCTGCGCCCATAGTGCTTCCTGCTGCTCCCAAGAACCCAAGGAACAAAGCTCCTATTCCCACTGCT
CTTTTTTCTCTCTGCACCACTCTTCTCTTTGCCTTGGTGGGTGCTACTCCTAATGGTTCAATTTTTACTA
CTTTATATTTATATAATTCACTTCTCCAATTGTCCCTCATATCTCCTCCTCCAGGTCTGAAGATCAGCGG
CCGGCCGCTTGCTGTGCGGTGGTCTTACTTTTGTTTTGCTCTTCCTCTATCTTGTCTAAAGCTTCCTTGG
TGTCTTTTATCTCTATCCTTTGATGCACACAATAGAGGGTTGCTACTGTATTATATAATGATCTAAGTTC
TTCTGATCCTGTCTGAAGGGATGGTTGTAGCTGTCCCAGTATTTGTCTACAGCCTTCTGATGTTTCTAAC
AGGCCAGGATTAACTGCGAATCGTTCTAGCTCCCTGCTTGCCCATACTATATGTTTTAATTTATATTTTT
TCTTTCCCCCTGGCCTTAACCGAATTTTTTCCCATCGCGATCTAATTCTCCCCCGCTTAATACTGACGCT
CTCGCACCCATCTCTCTCCTTCTAGCCTCCGCTAGTCAAAATTTTTGGCGTACTCACCAGTCGCCGCCCC
TCGCCTCTTGCCGTGCGCGCTTCAGCAAGCCGAGTCCTGCGTCGAGAGAGCTCCTCTGGTTTCCCTTTCG
CTTTCAAGTCCCTGTTCGGGCGCCACTGCTAGAGATTTTCCACACTGACTAAAAGGGTCTGAGGGATCTC
TAGTTACCAGAGTCACACAACAGACGGGCACACACTACTTGAAGCACTCAAGGCAAGCTTTATTGAGGCT
TAAGCAGTGGGTTCCCTAGTTAGCCAGAGAGCTCCCAGGCTCAGATCTGGTCTAACCAGAGAGACCCAGT
ACAGGCAAAAAGCAGCTGCTTATATGCAGGATCTGAGGGCTCGCCACTCCCCAGTCCCGCCCAGGCCACG
CCTCCCTGGAAAGTCCCCAGCGGAAAGTCCCTTGTAGCAAGCTCGATATCAGCAGTTCTTGAAGTACTCC
GGATGCAGCTCTCGGGCCACGTGATGAAATGCTAGGCGGCTGTCAAACCTCCACTCTAACACTTCTCTCT
CCGGGTCATCCATCCCATGCAGGCTCACAGGGTGTAACAAGCTGGTGTTCTCTCCTTTATTGGCCTCTTC
TACCTTATCTGGCTCAACTGGTACTAGCTTGTAGCACCATCCAAAGGTCAGTGGATATCTGACCCCTGGC
CCTGGTGTGTAGTTCTGCTAATCAGGGAAGTAGCCTTGTGTGTGGTAGATCCACAGATCAAGGATATCTT
GTCTTCTTTGGGAGTGAATTAGCCCTTCCAACTACTAAGTTTGTAGTACATATTTAACAAATACAATTTC
TTTAAAATGAAAATAATTCAGAGGAATCACAGGTTTAGAGTAAATGAAACCACAGGTAATTGGCAGTGGT
AATAGGGTATGGGGTGGGAAGTTTGGGATGATTTTGGTTAGCTTGAGTTATCCAGTTGATCCAGACATGA
TAAGATACATTGATGAGTTTGGACAAACCACAACTAGAATGCAGTGAAAAAAATGCTTTATTTGTGAAAT
TTGTGATGCTATTGCTTTATTTGTAACCATTATAAGCTGCAATAAACAAGTTGATCTCCCGATCCGTCGA
CGTCAGGTGGCACTTTTCGGGGAAATGTGCGCGGAACCCCTATTTGTTTATTTTTCTAAATACATTCAAA
TATGTATCCGCTCATGAGACAATAACCCTGATAAATGCTTCAATAATATTGAAAAAGGAAGAGTATGAGT
ATTCAACATTTCCGTGTCGCCCTTATTCCCTTTTTTGCGGCATTTTGCCTTCCTGTTTTTGCTCACCCAG
AAACGCTGGTGAAAGTAAAAGATGCTGAAGATCAGTTGGGTGCACGAGTGGGTTACATCGAACTGGATCT
CAACAGCGGTAAGATCCTTGAGAGTTTTCGCCCCGAAGAACGTTTTCCAATGATGAGCACTTTTAAAGTT
CTGCTATGTGGCGCGGTATTATCCCGTATTGACGCCGGGCAAGAGCAACTCGGTCGCCGCATACACTATT
CTCAGAATGACTTGGTTGAGTACTCACCAGTCACAGAAAAGCATCTTACGGATGGCATGACAGTAAGAGA
ATTATGCAGTGCTGCCATAACCATGAGTGATAACACTGCGGCCAACTTACTTCTGACAACGATCGGAGGA
CCGAAGGAGCTAACCGCTTTTTTGCACAACATGGGGGATCATGTAACTCGCCTTGATCGTTGGGAACCGG
AGCTGAATGAAGCCATACCAAACGACGAGCGTGACACCACGATGCCTGTAGCAATGGCAACAACGTTGCG
CAAACTATTAACTGGCGAACTACTTACTCTAGCTTCCCGGCAACAATTAATAGACTGGATGGAGGCGGAT
AAAGTTGCAGGACCACTTCTGCGCTCGGCCCTTCCGGCTGGCTGGTTTATTGCTGATAAATCTGGAGCCG
GTGAGCGTGGGTCTCGCGGTATCATTGCAGCACTGGGGCCAGATGGTAAGCCCTCCCGTATCGTAGTTAT
CTACACGACGGGGAGTCAGGCAACTATGGATGAACGAAATAGACAGATCGCTGAGATAGGTGCCTCACTG
ATTAAGCATTGGTAACTGTCAGACCAAGTTTACTCATATATACTTTAGATTGATTTAAAACTTCATTTTT
AATTTAAAAGGATCTAGGTGAAGATCCTTTTTGATAATCTCATGACCAAAATCCCTTAACGTGAGTTTTC
GTTCCACTGAGCGTCAGACCCCGTAGAAAAGATCAAAGGATCTTCTTGAGATCCTTTTTTTCTGCGCGTA
ATCTGCTGCTTGCAAACAAAAAAACCACCGCTACCAGCGGTGGTTTGTTTGCCGGATCAAGAGCTACCAA
CTCTTTTTCCGAAGGTAACTGGCTTCAGCAGAGCGCAGATACCAAATACTGTTCTTCTAGTGTAGCCGTA
GTTAGGCCACCACTTCAAGAACTCTGTAGCACCGCCTACATACCTCGCTCTGCTAATCCTGTTACCAGTG
GCTGCTGCCAGTGGCGATAAGTCGTGTCTTACCGGGTTGGACTCAAGACGATAGTTACCGGATAAGGCGC
AGCGGTCGGGCTGAACGGGGGGTTAGTGCACACAGCCCAGCTTGGAGCGAACGACCTACACCGAACTGAG
ATACCTACAGCGTGAGCTATGAGAAAGCGCCACGCTTCCCGAAGGGAGAAAGGCGGACAGGTATCCGGTA
AGCGGCAGGGTCGGAACAGGAGAGCGCACGAGGGAGCTTCCAGGGGGAAACGCCTGGTATCTTTATAGTC
CTGTCGGGTTTCGCCACCTCTGACTTGAGCGTCGATTTTTGTGATGCTCGTCAGGGGGGCGGAGCCTATG
GAAAAACGCCAGCAACGCGGCCTTTTTACGGTTCCTGGCCTTTTGCTGGCCTTTTGCTCACATGTTCTTT
CCTGCGTTATCCCCTGATTCTGTGGATAACCGTATTACCGCCTTTGAGTGAGCTGATACCGCTCGCCGCA
GCCGAACGACCGAGCGCAGCGAGTCAGTGAGCGAGGAAGCGGAAGAGCGCCCAATACGCAAACCGCCTCT
CCCCGCGCGTTGGCCGATTCATTAATGCAGCTGGCACGACAGGTTTCCCGACTGGAAAGCGGGCAGTGAG
CGCAACGCAATTAATGTGAGTTAGCTCACTCATTAGGCACCCCAGGCTTTACACTTTATGCTTCCGGCTC
GTATGTTGTGTGGAATTGTGAGCGGATAACAATTTCACACAGGAAACAGCTATGACCATGATTACGCCAA
GCTCTAGCTAGAGGTCGACGGTATACAGACATGATAAGATACATTGATTAGTTTGGACAAACCACAACTA
GAATGCAGTGAAAAAAATGCTTTATTTGTGAAATTTGTGATGCTATTGCTTTATTTGTAACCATTATAAG
CTGCAATAAACAAGTTGGGGTGGGCGAAGAACTCCAGCATGAGATCCCCGCGCTGGAGGATCATCCAGCC
GGCGTCCCGGAAAACGATTCCGAAGCCCAACCTTTCATAGAAGGCGGCGGTGGAATCGAAATCTCGTAGC
ACGTGCTATTCCTTTGCCCTCGGACGAGTGCTGGGGCGTCGGTTTCCACTATCGGCGAGTACTTCTACAC
AGCCATCGGTCCAGACGGCCGCGCTTCTGCGGGCGATTTGTGTACGCCCGACAGTCCCGGCTCCGGATCG
GACGATTGCGTCGCATCGACCCTGCGCCCAAGCTGCATCATCGAAATTGCCGTCAACCAAGCTCTGATAG
AGTTGGTCAAGACCAATGCGGAGCATATACGCCCGGAGCCGCGGCGATCCTGCAAGCTCCGGATGCCTCC
GCTCGAAGTAGCGCGTCTGCTGCTCCATACAAGCCAACCACGGCCTCCAGAAGAAGATGTTGGCGACCTC
GTATTGGGAATCCCCGAACATCGCCTCGCTCCAGTCAATGACCGCTGTTATGCGGCCATTGTCCGTCAGG
ACATTGTTGGAGCCGAAATCCGCGTGCACGAGGTGCCGGACTTCGGGGCAGTCCTCGGCCCAAAGCATCA
GCTCATCGAGAGCCTGCGCGACGGACGCACTGACGGTGTCGTCCATCACAGTTTGCCAGTGATACACATG
GGGATCAGCAATCGCGCATATGAAATCACGCCATGTAGTGTATTGACCGATTCCTTGCGGTCACGTCGCG
GTGAGTTCAGGCTTTTTCATCACGTGCTGATCAGATCCGAAAATGGATATACAAGCTCCCGGGAGCTTTT
TGCAAAAGCCTAGGCCTCCAAAAAAGCCTCCTCACTACTTCTGGAATAGCTCAGAGGCAGAGGCGGCCTC
GGCCTCTGCATAAATAAAAAAAATTAGTCAGCCATGGGGCGGAGAATGGGCGGAACTGGGCGGAGTTAGG
GGCGGGATGGGCGGAGTTAGGGGCGGGACTATGGTTGCTGACTAATTGAGATGCATGCTTTGCATACTTC
TGCCTGCTGGGGAGCCTGGGGACTTTCCACACCTGGTTGCTGACTAATTGAGATGCATGCTTTGCATACT
TCTGCCTGCTGGGGAGCCTGGGGACTTTCCACACCCTAACTGACACACATTCCACAGAATTAATTCGCGT
TAAATTTTTGTTAAATCAGCTCATTTTTTAACCAATAGGCCGAAATCGGCAAAATCCCTTATAAATCAAA
AGAATAGACCGAGATAGGGTTGAGTGTTGTTCCAGTTTGGAACAAGAGTCCACTATTAAAGAACGTGGAC
TCCAACGTCAAAGG
[49 nt withheld, positions 7015-7063]
T
[91 nt withheld, positions 7065-7155]
G
[124 nt withheld, positions 7157-7280]
GGGGATACCCCCTAGAGCCCCAGCTGGTTCTTTCCGCCTCAGAAGCCATAGAGCCCACCGCATCCCCAGC
ATGCCTGCTATTGTCTTCCCAATCCTCCCCCTTGCTGTCCTGCCCCACCCCACCCCCCAGAATAGAATGA
CACCTACTCAGACAATGCGATGCAATTTCCTCATTTTATTAGGAAAGGACAGTGGGAGTGGCACCTTCCA
GGGTCAAGGAAGGCACGGGGAAGGGGCAAACAACAGATGGCTGGCAACTAGAAGGCACAGTCGAGGCTGA
TCAGCGGGTTTAAACAATGTCAAGGCCTCTCACTCTCTGATATTCATTTCTTTGCAAGTTATAAATACTG
AATAATAAGATGACATGAACTACTACTGCTAGAGATTTTCCACACTGACTAAAAGGGTCTGAGGGATCTC
TAGTTACCAGAGTCACACAACAGACGGGCACACACTACTTGAAGCACTCAAGGCAAGCTTTATTGAGGCT
TAAGCAGTGGGTTCCCTAGTTAGCCAGAGAGCTCCCAGGCTCAGATCTGGTCTAACCAGAGAGACCCAGT
ACAAGCAAAAAGCAGATCTTGTCTTCGTTGGGAGTGAATTAGCCCTTCCAGTCCCCTCTTTTCTTTTAAA
AAGTGGCTAAGATCTACAGCTGCCTTGTAAGTCATTGGTCTTAAAGGTACCTGAGGTGTGACTGGAAAAC
CCACCTCCTCCTCCTCTTGTGCTTCTAGCCAGGCACAATCAGCATTGGTAGCTGCTGTATTGCTACTTGT
GATTGCTCCATGTTTTTCTAGGTCTCGACTGCAGAATTAATTCCAGGCGGGGAGGCGGCCCAAAGGGAGA
TCCGACTCGTCTGAGGGCGAAGGCGAAGACGCGGAAGAGGCCGCAGAGCCGGCAGCAGGCCGCGGGAAGG
AAGGTCCGCTGGATTGAGGGCCGAAGGGACGTAGCAGAAGGACGTCCCGCGCAGAATCCAGGTGGCAACA
CAGGCGAGCAGCCATGGAAAGGACGTCAGCTTCCCCGACAACACCACGGAATTGTCAGTGCCCAACAGCC
GAGCCCCTGTCCAGCAGCGGGCAAGGCAGGCGGCGATGAGTTCCGCCGTGGCAATAGGGAGGGGGAAAGC
GAAAGTCCCGGAAAGGAGCTGACAGGTGGTGGCAATGCCCCAACCAGTGGGGGTTGCGTCAGCAAACACA
GTGCACACCACGCCACGTTGCCTGACAACGGGCCACAACTCCTCATAAAGAGACAGCAACCAGGATTTAT
ACAAGGAGGAGAAAATGAAAGCCATACGGGAAGCAATAGCATGATACAAAGGCATTAAAGCAGCGTATCC
ACATAGCGTAAAAGGAGCAACATAGTTAAGAATACCAGTCAATCTTTCACAAATTTTGTAATCCAGAGGT
TGATTGTTCCAGACGCGCTTAATTAATCAGGCACCGGGCTTGCGGGTCATGCACCAGGTGCGCGGTCCTT
CGGGCACCTCGACGTCGGCGGTGACGGTGAAGCCGAGCCGCTCGTAGAAGGGGAGGTTGCGGGGCGCGGA
GGTCTCCAGGAAGGCGGGCACCCCAGCGCGCTCGGCCGCCTCCACTCCGGGGAGCACGACGGCGCTGCCC
AGACCCTTGCCCTGGTGGTCGGGCGAGACGCCGACGGTGGCCAGGAACCACGCGGGCTCCTTGGGCCGGT
GCGGCGCCAGGAGGCCTTCCATCTGTTGCTGCGCGGCCAGCCGGGAACCGCTCAACTCGGCCATGCGCGA
GCCGATCTCGGCGAACACCGCCCCCGCTTCGACGCTCTCCGGCGTGGTCCAGACCGCCACCGCGGCGCCG
TCGTCCGCGACCCACACCTTGCCGATGTCGAGCCCGACGCGCGTGAGGAAGAGTTCTTGCAGCTCGGTGA
CCCGCTCGATGTGGCGGTCCGGGTCGACGGTGTGGCGCGTGGCGGGGTAGTCGGCGAACGCGGCGGCGAG
GGTGCGTACGGCCCGGGGGACGTCGTCGCGGGTGGCGAGGCGCACCGTGGGCTTGTACTCGGTGGCCATG
GTATTATCGTGTTTTTCAAAGGAAAACCACGTCCCCGTGGTTCGGGGGGCCTAGACGTTTTTTTAACCTC
GACTAAACACATGTAAAGCATGTGCACCGAGGCCCCAGATCAGATCCCATACAATGGGGTACCTTCTGGG
CATCCTTCAGCCCCTTGTTGAATACGCTTGAGGAGAGCCATTTGACTCTTTCCACAACTATCCAACTCAC
AACGTGGCACTGGGGTTGTGCCGCCTTTGCAGGTGTATCTTATACACGTGGCTTTTGGCCGCAGAGGCAC
CTGTCGCCAGGTGGGGGGTTCCGCTGCCTGCAAAGGGTCGCTACAGACGTTGTTTGTCTTCAAGAAGCTT
CCAGAGGAACTGCTTCCTTCACGACATTCAACAGACCTTGCATTCCTTTGGCGAGAGGGGAAAGACCCCT
AGGAATGCTCGTCAAGAAGACAGGGCCAGGTTTCCGGGCCCTCACATTGCCAAAAGACGGCAATATGGTG
GAAAATAACATATAGACAAACGCACACCGGCCTTATTCCAAGCGGCTTCGGCCAGTAACGTTAGGGGGGG
GGGAGGGAGAGGGGCGGAATTGGCGCGCCATACTTCGTATAATGTATGCTATACGAAGTTATTTACCCGG
GGAGCATGTCAAGGTCAAAATCGTCAAGAGCGTCAGCAGGCAGCATATCAAGGTCAAAGTCGTCAAGGGC
ATCGGCTGGGAGCATGTCTAAGTCAAAATCGTCAAGGGCGTCGGTCGGCCCGCCGCTTTCGCACTTTAGC
TGTTTCTCCAGGCCACATATGATTAGTTCCAGGCCGAAAAGGAAGGCAGGTTCGGCTCCCTGCCGGTCGA
ACAGCTCAATTGCTTGTCTCAGAAGTGGGGGCATAGAATCGGTGGTAGGTGTCTCTCTTTCCTCTTTTGC
TACTTGATGCTCCTGTTCCTCCAATACGCAGCCCAGTGTAAAGTGGCCCACGGCGGACAGAGCGTACAGT
GCGTTCTCCAGGGAGAAGCCTTGCTGACACAGGAACGCGAGCTGATTTTCCAGGGTTTCGTACTGTTTCT
CTGTTGGGCGGGTGCCGAGATGCACTTTAGCCCCGTCGCGATGTGAGAGGAGAGCACAGCGGTATGACTT
GGCGTTGTTCCGCAGAAAGTCTTGCCATGACTCGCCTTCCAGGGGGCAGAAGTGGGTATGATGCCTGTCC
AGCATCTCGATTGGCAGGGCATCGAGCAGGGCCCGCTTGTTCTTCACGTGCCAGTACAGGGTAGGCTGCT
CAACTCCCAGCTTTTGAGCGAGTTTCCTTGTCGTCAGGCCTTCGATACCGACACCATTGAGTAATTCCAG
AGCTCCGTTTATGACTTTGCTCTTGTCCAGTCTAGACATGGTGGCATAACTTCGTATAGCATACATTATA
CGAAGTTATGGATCCGTCTAACAAAAAAGCCAAAAACGGCCAGAATTTAGCGGACAATTTACTAGTCTAA
CACTGAAAATTACATATTGACCCAAATGATTACATTTCAAAAGGTGCCTAAAAAACTTCACAAAACACAC
TCGCCAACCCCGAGCGCATAGTTCAAAACCGGAGCTTCAGCTACTTAAGAAGATAGGTACATAAAACCGA
CCAAAGAAACTGACGCCTCACTTATCCCTCCCCTCACCAGAGGTCCGGCGCCTGTCGATTCAGGAGAGCC
TACCCTAGGCCCGAACCCTGCGTCCTGCGACGGAGAAAAGCCTACCACACACCTACCGGCAGGTGGCCCC
ACCCTGCATTATAAGCCAACAGAACGGGTGACGTCACGACACGACGAGGGCGCGCGCTCCCAAAGGTACG
GGTGCACTGCCCAACGGCACCGCCATAACTGCCGCCCCCGCAACAGACGACAAACCGAGTTCTCCAGTCA
GTGACAAACTTCACGTCAGGGTCCCCAGATGGTGCCCCAGCCCATCTCACCCGAATAAGAGCTTTCCCGC
ATTAGCGAAGGCCTCAAGACCTTGGGTTCTTGCCGCCCACCATGCCCCCCACCTTGTTTCAACGACCTCA
CAGCCCGCCTCACAAGCGTCTTCCATTCAAGACTCGGGAACAGCCGCCATTTTGCTGCGCTCCCCCCAAC
CCCCAGTTCAGGGCAACCTTGCTCGCGGACCCAGACTACAGCCCTTGGCGGTCTCTCCACACGCTTCCGT
CCCACCGAGCGGCCCGGCGGCCACGAAAGCCCCGGCCAGCCCAGCAGCCCGCTACTCACCAAGTGACGAT
CACAGCGATCCACAAACAAGAACCGCGACCCAAATCCCGGCTGCGACGGAACTAGCTGTGCCACACCCGG
CGCGTCCTTATATAATCATCGGCGTTCACCGCCCCACGGAGATCCCTCCGCAGAATCGCCGAGAAGGGAC
TACTTTTCCTCGCCTGTTCCGCTCTCTGGAAAGAAAACCAGTGCCCTAGAGTCACCCAAGTCCCGTCCTA
AAATGTCCTTCTGCTGATACTGGGGTTCTAAGGCCGAGTCTTATGAGCAGCGGGCCGCTGTCCTGAGCGT
CCGGGCGGAAGGATCAGGACGCTCGCTGCGCCCTTCGTCTGACGTGGCAGCGCTCGCCGTGAGGAGGGGG
GCGCCCGCGGGAGGCGCCAAAACCCGGCGCGGAGGCCAGATCTTACGCGTCGCCGCGTGTTTAAACGCAT
TAGTCTTCCAATTGAAAAAAGTGATTTAATTTATACCATTTTAATTCAGCTTTGTAAAAATGTATCAAAG
AGATAGCAAGGTATTCAGTTTTAGTAAACAAGATAATTGCTCCTAAAGTAGCCCCTTGAATTCGTAATAG
ATCCACGGAGATCACCCTGAAAATACAAATTCTCAGAATTGTGAGATCTAGGGATAACAGGGTAATCCGC
GGTCGACGGTATCGGGGACCAAAATGGCAAGTAAAATAGCCTGATGGGATAGGCTCTAAGTCCAACGAAC
CAGTGTCACCACTGACACAATGAGGAAAACCATGTCACATCTCGCAGAACTGGTTGCCAGTGCGAAGGCG
GCCATTAGCCAGGCGTCAGATGTTGCCGCGTTAGATAATGTGCGCGTCGAATATTTGGGTAAAAAAGGGC
ACTTAACCCTTCAGATGACGACCCTGCGTGAGCTGCCGCCAGAAGAGCGTCCGGCAGCTGGTGCGGTTAT
CAACGAAGCGAAAGAGCAGGTTCAGCAGGCGCTGAATGCGCGTAAAGCGGAACTGGAAAGCGCTGCACTG
AATGCGCGTCTGGCGGCGGAAACGATTGATGTCTCTCTGCCAGGTCGTCGCATTGAAAACGGCGGTCTGC
ATCCGGTTACCCGTACCATCGACCGTATCGAAAGTTTCTTCGGTGAGCTTGGCTTTACCGTGGCAACCGG
GCCGGAAATCGAAGACGATTATCATAACTTCGATGCTCTGAACATTCCTGGTCACCACCCGGCGCGCGCT
GACCACGACACTTTCTGGTTTGACACTACCCGCCTGCTGCGTACCCAGACCTCTGGCGTACAGATCCGCA
CCATGAAAGCCCAGCAGCCACCGATTCGTATCATCGCGCCTGGCCGTGTTTATCGTAACGACTACGACCA
GACTCACACGCCGATGTTCCATCAGATGGAAGGTCTGATTGTTGATACCAACATCAGCTTTACCAACCTG
AAAGGCACGCTGCACGACTTCCTGCGTAACTTCTTTGAGGAAGATTTGCAGATTCGCTTCCGTCCTTCCT
ACTTCCCGTTTACCGAACCTTCTGCAGAAGTGGACGTCATGGGTAAAAACGGTAAATGGCTGGAAGTGCT
GGGCTGCGGGATGGTGCATCCGAACGTGTTGCGTAACGTTGGCATCGACCCGGAAGTTTACTCTGGTTTC
GGCTTCGGGATGGGGATGGAGCGTCTGACTATGTTGCGTTACGGCGTCACCGACCTGCGTTCATTCTTCG
AAAACGATCTGCGTTTCCTCAAACAGTTTAAATAAGGCAGGAATAGATTATGAAATTCAGTGAACTGTGG
TTACGCGAATGGGTGAACCCGGCGATTGATAGCGATGCGCTGGCAAATCAAATCACTATGGCGGGCCTGG
AAGTTGGGGGATCGATCCGGTACCATTACCCTGTTATCCCTATCTAGACCCATGGTGGCGTCTCCTTCGG
GCCCCTGGAAGAGAACTTCCAGACTTCCACGGGGTACCAGCATATGGACGTCAAGCTTATCGATACCGTC
GACCTCGAGCCTTCTGTTGGGTTAACCTGAAGAAGTAATCCCAGCAAGTGTTTCCAAGATGTGCAGGCAA
CGATTCTGTAAAGTACTGAAGCCTCATTCAACATAGTATATGTGCTGCCGAAGCGAGCACTTAACAAGGC
TTGCGGCCGCATCATCTGTGCCCCAGTTTGCTAGGGAGGTCGCAGTACTTGGCCACAGCCATCTCGTGCT
GCTCGACGTAGGTCTCTTTGTCGGCCTCCTTGATTCTTTCCAGTCTGTGGTCCACGAAGTGGAAGCCGGG
CATCTTGAGGTTCTTAGCGGGTTTCTTGGATCTGTATGTGGTCTTGAAGGAGCAGTGCAGGTAGCCCCCG
CCCACGAGCTTCAGGGCCATCTGGCTGTGGCCTCTCAGGCCGCCGTCAGCGGGGTACAGCATCTCGGTGT
TGGCCTCCCAGCCGCGTGTTTTCTTCTGCATCACAGGGCCGTTGGATGGGAAGTTCACCCCGTTGATCTT
GACGTTGTAGATGATGCAGCCGTTCTGGAAGCTGGTGTCCTGGGTAGCGGTCAGCACGCCCCCGTCTTCG
TATGTGGTGATTCTCTCCCATGTGAAGCCCTCAGGGAAGGACTGCTTAAAGAAGTCGGGGATGCCCTGGG
TGTGGTTGATGAAGGCTTTGCTGCCGTACATGAAGCTGGTAGCCAGGATGTCGAAGGCGAAGGGGAGAGG
GCCGCCCTCGACCACCTTGATCTTCATGGTCTGGGTGCCCTCGTAGGGCTTGCCTTCGCCCTCGGATGTG
CACTTGAAGTGGTGGTTGTTCACGGTGCCCTCCATGTACAGCTTCATGTGCATGTTCTCCTTGATCAGCT
CGCTCATGGTGGCGACCGGTAGGCTGGATCGGTCCCGGTGTCTTCTATGGAGGTCAAAACAGCGTGGATG
GCGTCTCCAGGCGATCTGACGGTTCACTAAACGAGCTCTGCTTATATAGGCCTCCCACCGTACACGCCTA
CCTCGACCCGGGTACCGAGC
