LOCUS       Exported 922 bp ds-DNA linear SYN 18-MAY-2021
DEFINITION  Lentiviral shRNA vector (pGIPz based) for inducible knockdown.
ACCESSION   .
VERSION     .
KEYWORDS    pInducer10-mir-RUP-PheS
SOURCE      synthetic DNA construct
  ORGANISM  synthetic DNA construct
REFERENCE   1 (bases 1 to 922)
  AUTHORS   Meerbrey KL, Hu G, Kessler JD, Roarty K, Li MZ, Fang JE,
            Herschkowitz JI, Burrows AE, Ciccia A, Sun T, Schmitt EM, Bernardi
            RJ, Fu X, Bland CS, Cooper TA, Schiff R, Rosen JM, Westbrook TF,
            Elledge SJ
  TITLE     The pINDUCER lentiviral toolkit for inducible RNA interference in
            vitro and in vivo.
  JOURNAL   Proc Natl Acad Sci U S A. 2011 Mar 1;108(9):3665-70. doi:
            10.1073/pnas.1019736108. Epub 2011 Feb 9.
  PUBMED    21307310
REFERENCE   2 (bases 1 to 922)
  AUTHORS   .
  TITLE     Direct Submission
  JOURNAL   Exported May 18, 2021 from SnapGene Server 1.1.58
            http://www.snapgene.com
FEATURES             Location/Qualifiers
     source          1..922
                     /organism="synthetic DNA construct"
                     /mol_type="other DNA"
     CDS             57..752
                     /codon_start=1
                     /product="red fluorescent protein from Entacmaea
                     quadricolor"
                     /label=TurboRFP
                     /note="mammalian codon-optimized"
                     /translation="MSELIKENMHMKLYMEGTVNNHHFKCTSEGEGKPYEGTQTMKIKV
                     VEGGPLPFAFDILATSFMYGSKAFINHTQGIPDFFKQSFPEGFTWERITTYEDGGVLTA
                     TQDTSFQNGCIIYNVKINGVNFPSNGPVMQKKTRGWEANTEMLYPADGGLRGHSQMALK
                     LVGGGYLHCSFKTTYRSKKPAKNLKMPGFHFVDHRLERIKEADKETYVEQHEMAVAKYC
                     DLPSKLGHR"
     ncRNA           803..896
                     /label=5' miR-30a
                     /note="sequence upstream of the 71-nt precursor of the
                     human miR-30a microRNA (Zeng et al., 2002)"
                     /ncRNA_class="miRNA"
     primer_bind     896..912
                     /label=pBluescriptKS
                     /note="For pBluescript vector"
     primer_bind     897..913
                     /label=KS primer
                     /note="common sequencing primer, one of multiple similar
                     variants"
ORIGIN
        1 gctgttttga cctccataga agacaccggg accgatccag cctaccggtc gccaccatga
       61 gcgagctgat caaggagaac atgcacatga agctgtacat ggagggcacc gtgaacaacc
      121 accacttcaa gtgcacatcc gagggcgaag gcaagcccta cgagggcacc cagaccatga
      181 agatcaaggt ggtcgagggc ggccctctcc ccttcgcctt cgacatcctg gctaccagct
      241 tcatgtacgg cagcaaagcc ttcatcaacc acacccaggg catccccgac ttctttaagc
      301 agtccttccc tgagggcttc acatgggaga gaatcaccac atacgaagac gggggcgtgc
      361 tgaccgctac ccaggacacc agcttccaga acggctgcat catctacaac gtcaagatca
      421 acggggtgaa cttcccatcc aacggccctg tgatgcagaa gaaaacacgc ggctgggagg
      481 ccaacaccga gatgctgtac cccgctgacg gcggcctgag aggccacagc cagatggccc
      541 tgaagctcgt gggcgggggc tacctgcact gctccttcaa gaccacatac agatccaaga
      601 aacccgctaa gaacctcaag atgcccggct tccacttcgt ggaccacaga ctggaaagaa
      661 tcaaggaggc cgacaaagag acctacgtcg agcagcacga gatggctgtg gccaagtact
      721 gcgacctccc tagcaaactg gggcacagat gatgcggccg caagccttgt taagtgctcg
      781 cttcggcagc acatatacta tgttgaatga ggcttcagta ctttacagaa tcgttgcctg
      841 cacatcttgg aaacacttgc tgggattact tcttcaggtt aacccaacag aaggctcgag
      901 gtcgacggta tcgataagct tg
//
