LOCUS       Exported 889 bp ds-DNA linear SYN 18-MAY-2021
DEFINITION  Lentiviral shRNA vector (pGIPz based) for inducible knockdown.
ACCESSION   .
VERSION     .
KEYWORDS    pInducer10-mir-RUP-PheS
SOURCE      synthetic DNA construct
  ORGANISM  synthetic DNA construct
REFERENCE   1 (bases 1 to 889)
  AUTHORS   Meerbrey KL, Hu G, Kessler JD, Roarty K, Li MZ, Fang JE,
            Herschkowitz JI, Burrows AE, Ciccia A, Sun T, Schmitt EM, Bernardi
            RJ, Fu X, Bland CS, Cooper TA, Schiff R, Rosen JM, Westbrook TF,
            Elledge SJ
  TITLE     The pINDUCER lentiviral toolkit for inducible RNA interference in
            vitro and in vivo.
  JOURNAL   Proc Natl Acad Sci U S A. 2011 Mar 1;108(9):3665-70. doi:
            10.1073/pnas.1019736108. Epub 2011 Feb 9.
  PUBMED    21307310
REFERENCE   2 (bases 1 to 889)
  AUTHORS   .
  TITLE     Direct Submission
  JOURNAL   Exported May 18, 2021 from SnapGene Server 1.1.58
            http://www.snapgene.com
FEATURES             Location/Qualifiers
     source          1..889
                     /organism="synthetic DNA construct"
                     /mol_type="other DNA"
     CDS             134..736
                     /codon_start=1
                     /gene="pac from Streptomyces alboniger"
                     /product="puromycin N-acetyltransferase"
                     /label=PuroR
                     /note="confers resistance to puromycin"
                     /translation="MATEYKPTVRLATRDDVPRAVRTLAAAFADYPATRHTVDPDRHIE
                     RVTELQELFLTRVGLDIGKVWVADDGAAVAVWTTPESVEAGAVFAEIGSRMAELSGSRL
                     AAQQQMEGLLAPHRPKEPAWFLATVGVSPDHQGKGLGSAVVLPGVEAAERAGVPAFLET
                     SAPRNLPFYERLGFTVTADVEVPEGPRTWCMTRKPGA"
     primer_bind     633..653
                     /label=Puro-F
                     /note="Puromycin resistance gene, forward primer"
     primer_bind     complement(811..831)
                     /label=WPRE-R
                     /note="WPRE, reverse primer"
ORIGIN
        1 gtaccccatt gtatgggatc tgatctgggg cctcggtgca catgctttac atgtgtttag
       61 tcgaggttaa aaaaacgtct aggccccccg aaccacgggg acgtggtttt cctttgaaaa
      121 acacgataat accatggcca ccgagtacaa gcccacggtg cgcctcgcca cccgcgacga
      181 cgtcccccgg gccgtacgca ccctcgccgc cgcgttcgcc gactaccccg ccacgcgcca
      241 caccgtcgac ccggaccgcc acatcgagcg ggtcaccgag ctgcaagaac tcttcctcac
      301 gcgcgtcggg ctcgacatcg gcaaggtgtg ggtcgcggac gacggcgccg cggtggcggt
      361 ctggaccacg ccggagagcg tcgaagcggg ggcggtgttc gccgagatcg gctcgcgcat
      421 ggccgagttg agcggttccc ggctggccgc gcagcaacag atggaaggcc tcctggcgcc
      481 gcaccggccc aaggagcccg cgtggttcct ggccaccgtc ggcgtctcgc ccgaccacca
      541 gggcaagggt ctgggcagcg ccgtcgtgct ccccggagtg gaggcggccg agcgcgctgg
      601 ggtgcccgcc ttcctggaga cctccgcgcc ccgcaacctc cccttctacg agcggctcgg
      661 cttcaccgtc accgccgacg tcgaggtgcc cgaaggaccg cgcacctggt gcatgacccg
      721 caagcccggt gcctgattaa ttaagcgcgt ctggaacaat caacctctgg attacaaaat
      781 ttgtgaaaga ttgactggta ttcttaacta tgttgctcct tttacgctat gtggatacgc
      841 tgctttaatg cctttgtatc atgctattgc ttcccgtatg gctttcatt
//
