>Addgene plasmid #44011 | pInducer10-mir-RUP-PheS | addgene partial sequence | sequence record 62552 | hUBCpro-F 5'-TGAAGCTCCGGTTTTGAACT-3'
GTGTTTTGTGAAGTTTTTTAGGCACCTTTTGAAATGTAATCATTTGGGTCAATATGTAATTTTCAGTGTT
AGACTAGTAAATTGTCCGCTAAATTCTGGCCGTTTTTGGCTTTTTTGTTAGACGGATCCATAACTTCGTA
TAATGTATGCTATACGAAGTTATGCCACCATGTCTAGACTGGACAAGAGCAAAGTCATAAACGGAGCTCT
GGAATTACTCAATGGTGTCGGTATCGAAGGCCTGACGACAAGGAAACTCGCTCAAAAGCTGGGAGTTGAG
CAGCCTACCCTGTACTGGCACGTGAAGAACAAGCGGGCCCTGCTCGATGCCCTGCCAATCGAGATGCTGG
ACAGGCATCATACCCACTTCTGCCCCCTGGAAGGCGAGTCATGGCAAGACTTTCTGCGGAACAACGCCAA
GTCATACCGCTGTGCTCTCCTCTCACATCGCGACGGGGCTAAAGTGCATCTCGGCACCCGCCCAACAGAG
AAACAGTACGAAACCCTGGAAAATCAGCTCGCGTTCCTGTGTCAGCAAGGCTTCTCCCTGGAGAACGCAC
TGTACGCTCTGTCCGCCGTGGGCCACTTTACACTGGGCTGCGTATTGGAGGAACAGGAGCATCAAGTAGC
AAAAGAGGAAAGAGAGACACCTACCACCGATTCTATGCCCCCACTTCTGAGACAAGCAATTGAGCTGTTC
GACCGGCAGGGAGCCGAACCTGCCTTCCTTTTCGGCCTGGAACTAATCATATGTGGCCTGGAGAAACAGC
TAAAGTGCGAAAGCGGCGGGCCGACCGACGCCCTTGACGATTTTGACTTAGACATGCTCCCAGCCGATGC
C
