>Addgene plasmid #44011 | pInducer10-mir-RUP-PheS | addgene partial sequence | sequence record 67700 | TagRFPmKate-F1 5'-AGGCCGACAAAGAGACCTAC-3'
GCTGTGGCCAAGTACTGCGACCTCCCTAGCAAACTGGGGCACAGATGATGCGGCCGCAAGCCTTGTTAAG
TGCTCGCTTCGGCAGCACATATACTATGTTGAATGAGGCTTCAGTACTTTACAGAATCGTTGCCTGCACA
TCTTGGAAACACTTGCTGGGATTACTTCTTCAGGTTAACCCAACAGAAGGCTCGAGGTCGACGGTATCGA
TAAGCTTGACGTCCATATGCTGGTACCCCGTGGAAGTCTGGAAGTTCTCTTCCAGGGGCCCGAAGGAGAC
GCCACCATGGGTCTAGATAGGGATAACAGGGTAATGGTACCGGATCGATCCCCCAACTTCCAGGCCCGCC
ATAGTGATTTGATTTGCCAGCGCATCGCTATCAATCGCCGGGTTCACCCATTCGCGTAACCACAGTTCAC
TGAATTTCATAATCTATTCCTGCCTTATTTAAACTGTTTGAGGAAACGCAGATCGTTTTCGAAGAATGAA
CGCAGGTCGGTGACGCCGTAACGCAACATAGTCAGACGCTCCATCCCCATCCCGAAGCCGAAACCAGAGT
AAACTTCCGGGTCGATGCCAACGTTACGCAACACGTTCGGATGCACCATCCCGCAGCCCAGCACTTCCAG
CCATTTACCGTTTTTACCCATGACGTCCACTTCTGCAGAAGGTTCGGTAAACGGGAAGTAGGAAGGACGG
AAGCGAATCTGCAAATCTTCCTCAAAGAAGTTACGCAGGAAGTCGTGCAGCGTGCCTTTCAGGTTGGTAA
AGCTGATGTTGGTATCAACAATCAGACCTTCCATCTGATGGAACATCGGCGTGTGAGTCTGGTCGTAGTC
GTTACGATAAACACGGCCAGGCGCGATGATACGAATC
