>Addgene plasmid #44011 | pInducer10-mir-RUP-PheS | addgene partial sequence | sequence record 68575 | hUBCpro-R 5'-CTAAGGCCGAGTCTTATGAGCAG-3'
CGGGCGGAAGGATCAGGACGCTCGCTGCGCCCTTCGTCTGACGTGGCAGCGCTCGCCGTGAGGAGGGGGG
CGCCCGCGGGAGGCGCCAAAACCCGGCGCGGAGGCCAGATCTTACGCGTCGCCGCGTGTTTAAACGCATT
AGTCTTCCAATTGAAAAAAGTGATTTAATTTATACCATTTTAATTCAGCTTTGTAAAAATGTATCAAAGA
GATAGCAAGGTATTCAGTTTTAGTAAACAAGATAATTGCTCCTAAAGTAGCCCCTTGAATTCGTAATAGA
TCCACGGAGATCACCCTGAAAATACAAATTCTCAGAATTGTGAGATCTAGGGATAACAGGGTAATCCGCG
GTCGACGGTATCGGGGACCAAAATGGCAAGTAAAATAGCCTGATGGGATAGGCTCTAAGTCCAACGAACC
AGTGTCACCACTGACACAATGAGGAAAACCATGTCACATCTCGCAGAACTGGTTGCCAGTGCGAAGGCGG
CCATTAGCCAGGCGTCAGATGTTGCCGCGTTAGATAATGTGCGCGTCGAATATTTGGGTAAAAAAGGGCA
CTTAACCCTTCAGATGACGACCCTGCGTGAGCTGCCGCCAGAAGAGCGTCCGGCAGCTGGTGCGGTTATC
AACGAAGCGAAAGAGCAGGTTCAGCAGGCGCTGAATGCGCGTAAAGCGGAACTGGAAAGCGCTGCACTGA
ATGCGCGTCTGGCGGCGGAAACGATTGATGTCTCTCTGCCAGGTCGTCGCATTGAAAACGGCGGTCTGCA
TCCGGTTACCCGTACCATCGACCGTATCGAAAGTTTCTTCGGTGAGCTTGGCTTTACCGTGGCAACCGGG
CCGGAAATCGAAGACGATTATCATAACTTCGATGCTCTGAACATTCCTGGTCACCACCCGGCGCGCGCTG
ACCACGACACTTTCTGGTTTGACAC
