>Addgene plasmid #44011 | pInducer10-mir-RUP-PheS | addgene partial sequence | sequence record 153355 | TagRFPmKate-F1 5'-AGGCCGACAAAGAGACCTAC-3'
AGTACTGCGACCTCCCTAGCAAACTGGGGCACAGATGATGCGGCCGCAAGCCTTGTTAAGTGCTCGCTTC
GGCAGCACATATACTATGTTGAATGAGGCTTCAGTACTTTACAGAATCGTTGCCTGCACATCTTGGAAAC
ACTTGCTGGGATTACTTCTTCAGGTTAACCCAACAGAAGGCTCGAGGTCGACGGTATCGATAAGCTTGAC
GTCCATATGCTGGTACCCCGTGGAAGTCTGGAAGTTCTCTTCCAGGGGCCCGAAGGAGACGCCACCATGG
GTCTAGATAGGGATAACAGGGTAATGGTACCGGATCGATCCCCCAACTTCCAGGCCCGCCATAGTGATTT
GATTTGCCAGCGCATCGCTATCAATCGCCGGGTTCACCCATTCGCGTAACCACAGTTCACTGAATTTCAT
AATCTATTCCTGCCTTATTTAAACTGTTTGAGGAAACGCAGATCGTTTTCGAAGAATGAACGCAGGTCGG
TGACGCCGTAACGCAACATAGTCAGACGCTCCATCCCCATCCCGAAGCCGAAACCAGAGTAAACTTCCGG
GTCGATGCCAACGTTACGCAACACGTTCGGATGCACCATCCCGCAGCCCAGCACTTCCAGCCATTTACCG
TTTTTACCCATGACGTCCACTTCTGCAGAAGGTTCGGTAAACGGGAAGTAGGAAGGACGGAAGCGAATCT
GCAAATCTTCCTCAAAGAAGTTACGCAGGAAGTCGTGCAGCGTGCCTTTCAGGTTGGTAAAGCTGATGTT
GGTATCAACAATCAGACCTTCCATCTGATGGAACATCGGCGTGTGAGTCTGGTCGTAGTCGTTACGATAA
ACACGGCCAGGCGCGATGATACGAATCGGTGGCTGCTGGG
